Addgene plasmid #231189: CA-0030 CMVTO-Renin-ECL
Depositing lab: Xiaojing Gao. Publication: Orthogonalized human protease control of secreted signals. Aldrete CA, Call CC, Sant'Anna LE, Vlahos AE, Pei J, Cong Q, Gao XJ. Nat Chem Biol. 2025 Jan 15. doi: 10.1038/s41589-024-01831-x. PubMed 39814991.
Backbone
  Vector backbone: CMVTO-FlpIn
  Vector type: Mammalian Expression
Growth in bacteria
  Bacterial resistance: Ampicillin, 100 μg/mL
  Growth temperature: 37°C
  Growth strain: DH5alpha
  Copy number: High Copy
Gene/Insert
  Gene/Insert name: Renin-ECL
  Species: H. sapiens (human)
  Entrez Gene: REN (a.k.a. ADTKD4, HNFJ2, RTD)
  Cloning method: Ligation Independent Cloning
Terms and licenses: Academic/Nonprofit Terms; Industry Terms: Not Available to Industry
How to cite: CA-0030 CMVTO-Renin-ECL was a gift from Xiaojing Gao (Addgene plasmid # 231189 ; http://n2t.net/addgene:231189 ; RRID:Addgene_231189)
