[The description below was written by a language model from this plasmid's Addgene catalogue record and pLannotate feature annotations shown in this document.]
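Description:
CA-0030 CMVTO-Renin-ECL is a 6.4 kb mammalian expression plasmid built on a CMVTO-FlpIn backbone. It is maintained in E. coli through a high-copy ColE1/pUC-type origin and an ampicillin resistance gene (β-lactamase with its own promoter). Fragments of an f1 origin and lac regulatory elements remain from the parental vector.

The expression cassette uses the human cytomegalovirus immediate-early enhancer and promoter, followed directly by two short tet operator-like sequences. This matches the "CMVTO" name: the promoter is strong and constitutive in ordinary cells, but can be repressed in Tet repressor-expressing lines and induced with tetracycline or doxycycline. The open reading frame begins with a short segment matching human IL10, whose position suggests it acts as a secretion signal peptide. A large fragment of human renin (REN), the highly specific aspartyl endopeptidase that cleaves angiotensinogen, comes next. Further downstream is a short segment matching mouse CD28, which may be a membrane-spanning or anchoring region, although the record does not define it. The record also does not explain the "ECL" suffix. The cassette ends with a bovine growth hormone polyadenylation signal.

Downstream lie an FRT site and a hygromycin resistance gene that has no annotated promoter of its own, followed by an SV40 poly(A) signal. This is the usual Flp-In arrangement, in which Flp-mediated integration into a genomic FRT landing pad places the marker behind a resident promoter, so stable single-copy integrants can be selected with hygromycin. The associated publication concerns orthogonalized human proteases for controlling secreted signals, so the plasmid probably supplies a secretory-pathway renin as the protease component, by transient transfection or stable integration.
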