Features (pLannotate 1.2.2; 24 found; start..end, strand, type, name):
    503..607     -  promoter       AmpR promoter: bla
    666..718     -  misc_feature   bom (fragment): basis of mobility region from pBR322
    868..1247    +  enhancer       CMV enhancer: human cytomegalovirus immediate early enhancer
   1248..1451    +  promoter       CMV promoter: human cytomegalovirus (CMV) immediate early promoter
   1453..1472    +  promoter       PLtetO-1 promoter (fragment): modified phage lambda PL promoter with tet operator sites (Lutz and Bujard, 1997)
   1474..1493    +  promoter       PLtetO-1 promoter (fragment): modified phage lambda PL promoter with tet operator sites (Lutz and Bujard, 1997)
   1501..1534    +  promoter       TRE3GV promoter (fragment): 3rd-generation Tet-responsive promoter that can be activated by binding of Tet-On® 3G, optimized for retroviral and lentiviral vectors
   1624..1680    +  CDS            IL10 (fragment): IL10_HUMAN - Experimental evidence at protein level: Swiss-Prot protein existence level 1. Major immune regulatory cytokine that acts on many cells of the immune system where it has profound anti-inflammatory functions, limiting excessive tissue disruption caused by inflammation. Mechanistically, IL10 binds to its heterotetrameric receptor comprising IL10RA and IL10RB leading to JAK1 and STAT2-mediated phosphorylation of STAT3 (PubMed:16982608). In turn, STAT3 translocates to the nucleus where it drives expression of anti-inflammatory mediators (PubMed:18025162). Targets antigen-presenting cel
   1681..2700    +  CDS            REN (fragment): RENI_HUMAN - Experimental evidence at protein level: Swiss-Prot protein existence level 1. Renin is a highly specific endopeptidase, whose only known function is to generate angiotensin I from angiotensinogen in the plasma, initiating a cascade of reactions that produce an elevation of blood pressure and increased sodium retention by the kidney. From Homo sapiens (Human).
   2827..2892    +  CDS            Cd28 (fragment): CD28_MOUSE - Experimental evidence at protein level: Swiss-Prot protein existence level 1. Involved in T-cell activation, the induction of cell proliferation and cytokine production and promotion of T-cell survival. Enhances the production of IL4 and IL10 in T-cells in conjunction with TCR/CD3 ligation and CD40L costimulation. From Mus musculus (Mouse).
   3010..3234    +  polyA_signal   bGH poly(A) signal: bovine growth hormone polyadenylation signal
   3250..3273    +  polyA_signal   bGH poly(A) signal (fragment): bovine growth hormone polyadenylation signal
   3277..3298    +  promoter       SV40 promoter (fragment): SV40 enhancer and early promoter
   3319..3552    +  rep_origin     f1 ori (fragment) (sequence partly withheld): f1 bacteriophage origin of replication; arrow indicates direction of (+) strand synthesis
   3557..3604    +  protein_bind   FRT: FLP-mediated recombination occurs in the 8-bp core sequence TCTAGAAA (Turan and Bode, 2011). FLP recombinase from the Saccharomyces cerevisiae 2μ plasmid
   3612..4634    +  CDS            HygR: aminoglycoside phosphotransferase from E. coli; aph(4)-Ia; confers resistance to hygromycin
   4644..4769    +  CDS            ble (fragment): BLE_KLEPN - Experimental evidence at protein level: Swiss-Prot protein existence level 1. Binding protein with a strong affinity to the bleomycin family of antibiotics. Binds to CL990; an antimitotic-antibiotic compound. From Klebsiella pneumoniae.
   4764..4885    +  polyA_signal   SV40 poly(A) signal: SV40 polyadenylation signal
   4958..4974    -  protein_bind   lac operator: The lac repressor binds to the lac operator to inhibit transcription in E. coli. This inhibition can be relieved by adding lactose or isopropyl-β-D-thiogalactopyranoside (IPTG). lac repressor encoded by lacI
   4982..5012    -  promoter       lac promoter: promoter for the E. coli lac operon
   5027..5048    -  protein_bind   CAP binding site: CAP binding activates transcription in the presence of cAMP. E. coli catabolite activator protein
   5061..5153    -  CDS            lacI (fragment): lac repressor; lacI; The lac repressor binds to the lac operator to inhibit transcription in E. coli. This inhibition can be relieved by adding lactose or isopropyl-β-D-thiogalactopyranoside (IPTG).
   5336..5924    -  rep_origin     ori: high-copy-number ColE1/pMB1/pBR322/pUC origin of replication
   6095..502     -  CDS            AmpR (across the origin): β-lactamase; bla; confers resistance to ampicillin, carbenicillin, and related antibiotics
>Addgene plasmid #231189 | CA-0030 CMVTO-Renin-ECL | addgene full sequence | sequence record 459392 | Addgene NGS Result
TCAGCTCCGGTTCCCAACGATCAAGGCGAGTTACATGATCCCCCATGTTGTGCAAAAAAGCGGTTAGCTC
CTTCGGTCCTCCGATCGTTGTCAGAAGTAAGTTGGCCGCAGTGTTATCACTCATGGTTATGGCAGCACTG
CATAATTCTCTTACTGTCATGCCATCCGTAAGATGCTTTTCTGTGACTGGTGAGTACTCAACCAAGTCAT
TCTGAGAATAGTGTATGCGGCGACCGAGTTGCTCTTGCCCGGCGTCAATACGGGATAATACCGCGCCACA
TAGCAGAACTTTAAAAGTGCTCATCATTGGAAAACGTTCTTCGGGGCGAAAACTCTCAAGGATCTTACCG
CTGTTGAGATCCAGTTCGATGTAACCCACTCGTGCACCCAACTGATCTTCAGCATCTTTTACTTTCACCA
GCGTTTCTGGGTGAGCAAAAACAGGAAGGCAAAATGCCGCAAAAAAGGGAATAAGGGCGACACGGAAATG
TTGAATACTCATACTCTTCCTTTTTCAATATTATTGAAGCATTTATCAGGGTTATTGTCTCATGAGCGGA
TACATATTTGAATGTATTTAGAAAAATAAACAAATAGGGGTTCCGCGCACATTTCCCCGAAAAGTGCCAC
CTGACGTCGACGGATCGGGAGATCTCCCGATCCCCTATGGTGCACTCTCAGTACAATCTGCTCTGATGCC
GCATAGTTAAGCCAGTATCTGCTCCCTGCTTGTGTGTTGGAGGTCGCTGAGTAGTGCGCGAGCAAAATTT
AAGCTACAACAAGGCAAGGCTTGACCGACAATTGCATGAAGAATCTGCTTAGGGTTAGGCGTTTTGCGCT
GCTTCGTACGGGCCAGATATACGCGTTGACATTGATTATTGACTAGTTATTAATAGTAATCAATTACGGG
GTCATTAGTTCATAGCCCATATATGGAGTTCCGCGTTACATAACTTACGGTAAATGGCCCGCCTGGCTGA
CCGCCCAACGACCCCCGCCCATTGACGTCAATAATGACGTATGTTCCCATAGTAACGCCAATAGGGACTT
TCCATTGACGTCAATGGGTGGAGTATTTACGGTAAACTGCCCACTTGGCAGTACATCAAGTGTATCATAT
GCCAAGTACGCCCCCTATTGACGTCAATGACGGTAAATGGCCCGCCTGGCATTATGCCCAGTACATGACC
TTATGGGACTTTCCTACTTGGCAGTACATCTACGTATTAGTCATCGCTATTACCATGGTGATGCGGTTTT
GGCAGTACATCAATGGGCGTGGATAGCGGTTTGACTCACGGGGATTTCCAAGTCTCCACCCCATTGACGT
CAATGGGAGTTTGTTTTGGCACCAAAATCAACGGGACTTTCCAAAATGTCGTAACAACTCCGCCCCATTG
ACGCAAATGGGCGGTAGGCGTGTACGGTGGGAGGTCTATATAAGCAGAGCTCTCCCTATCAGTGATAGAG
ATCTCCCTATCAGTGATAGAGATCGTCGACGAGCTCGTTTAGTGAACCGTCAGATCGCCTGGAGACGCCA
TCCACGCTGTTTTGACCTCCATAGAAGACACCGGGACCGATCCAGCCTCCGGACTCTAGCGTTTAAACTT
AAGCTTCGCCACCATGCACAGCTCAGCACTGCTCTGTTGCCTGGTCCTCCTGACTGGGGTGAGGGCTAGC
CTCACTCTCGGTAATACTACTTCCTCAGTCATCTTAACCAACTACATGGATACGCAGTATTACGGGGAAA
TCGGCATTGGCACACCCCCTCAGACTTTTAAGGTAGTTTTTGATACTGGGTCTAGCAATGTTTGGGTCCC
TAGCAGTAAGTGTTCCCGCCTGTATACAGCGTGTGTTTACCATAAGTTATTTGACGCCTCAGACTCCTCT
AGCTATAAACACAACGGCACCGAGCTCACCCTAAGATACAGCACAGGGACTGTTTCGGGGTTTCTGTCCC
AGGACATTATTACAGTGGGAGGTATTACAGTGACCCAAATGTTTGGGGAGGTGACCGAGATGCCGGCTCT
GCCGTTCATGCTGGCAGAGTTCGACGGGGTCGTTGGCATGGGCTTCATCGAGCAGGCTATTGGGCGGGTA
ACCCCCATCTTCGACAACATCATTAGCCAGGGCGTGCTAAAGGAGGACGTGTTCAGCTTTTATTACAATA
GAGATTCTGAAAACTCTCAGAGTTTGGGCGGCCAGATAGTGCTTGGAGGCAGTGATCCCCAGCACTACGA
AGGCAATTTTCACTATATAAATCTGATCAAAACTGGGGTGTGGCAGATCCAGATGAAGGGGGTGTCAGTG
GGTTCCTCTACGTTATTGTGCGAGGACGGATGTCTGGCCCTCGTAGACACTGGAGCTAGTTACATCAGCG
GCTCAACCAGCTCAATTGAAAAGCTGATGGAGGCACTGGGAGCAAAAAAGCGGTTGTTCGATTACGTCGT
GAAATGTAATGAGGGACCTACCCTGCCCGACATCTCTTTCCATCTGGGTGGAAAAGAGTATACTCTGACA
AGCGCCGATTACGTATTTCAGGAGTCCTACTCGTCCAAAAAACTCTGCACGTTAGCAATCCACGCCATGG
ACATCCCTCCACCAACCGGACCTACCTGGGCTCTGGGGGCCACATTTATACGAAAATTCTATACCGAGTT
CGATCGCAGGAACAACCGTATCGGCTTTGCACTTGCCAGGGGCGCCGGGACAGGAGGGTCTGGGGGTGGC
ACTGGCGGATCTGGAGGAGACTACAAGGACGATGACGACAACGGCGGATCGGGGGGGTCTGGTGGTAGTG
GCGGTTCGGGGGGAGGCACAGGTGGATCCCTGGTCGTGGTTGCTGGAGTCCTGTTTTGTTATGGCTTGCT
AGTGACAGTGGCTCTTTGTGTTGAAAACGGGGGCGGCTCTTAGGGCCCGAACAAAAACTCATCTCAGAAG
AGGATCTGAATAGCGCCGTCGACCATCATCATAATCATCATTGAGTTTAAACCCGCTGATCAGCCTCGAC
TGTGCCTTCTAGTTGCCAGCCATCTGTTGTTTGCCCCTCCCCCGTGCCTTCCTTGACCCTGGAAGGTGCC
ACTCCCACTGTCCTTTCCTAATAAAATGAGGAAATTGCATCGCATTGTCTGAGTAGGTGTCATTCTATTC
TGGGGGGTGGGGTGGGGCAGGACAGCAAGGGGGAGGATTGGGAAGACAATAGCAGGCATGCTGGGGATGC
GGTGGGCTCTATGGAGATCTATCGATGTTCTGGGGATGCGGTGGGCTCTATGGCTTCTGAGGCGGAAAGA
ACCAGCTGGGGCTCTAGGGGGTATCCCC
[124 nt withheld, positions 3319-3442]
C
[91 nt withheld, positions 3444-3534]
AGGGTGATGGTTCACGTACCTAGAAGTTCCTATTCCGAAGTTCCTATTCTCTAGAAAGTATAGGAACTTC
CTTGGCCAAAAAGCCTGAACTCACCGCGACGTCTGTCGAGAAGTTTCTGATCGAAAAGTTCGACAGCGTC
TCCGACCTGATGCAGCTCTCGGAGGGCGAAGAATCTCGTGCTTTCAGCTTCGATGTAGGAGGGCGTGGAT
ATGTCCTGCGGGTAAATAGCTGCGCCGATGGTTTCTACAAAGATCGTTATGTTTATCGGCACTTTGCATC
GGCCGCGCTCCCGATTCCGGAAGTGCTTGACATTGGGGAATTCAGCGAGAGCCTGACCTATTGCATCTCC
CGCCGTGCACAGGGTGTCACGTTGCAAGACCTGCCTGAAACCGAACTGCCCGCTGTTCTGCAGCCGGTCG
CGGAGGCCATGGATGCGATCGCTGCGGCCGATCTTAGCCAGACGAGCGGGTTCGGCCCATTCGGACCGCA
AGGAATCGGTCAATACACTACATGGCGTGATTTCATATGCGCGATTGCTGATCCCCATGTGTATCACTGG
CAAACTGTGATGGACGACACCGTCAGTGCGTCCGTCGCGCAGGCTCTCGATGAGCTGATGCTTTGGGCCG
AGGACTGCCCCGAAGTCCGGCACCTCGTGCACGCGGATTTCGGCTCCAACAATGTCCTGACGGACAATGG
CCGCATAACAGCGGTCATTGACTGGAGCGAGGCGATGTTCGGGGATTCCCAATACGAGGTCGCCAACATC
TTCTTCTGGAGGCCGTGGTTGGCTTGTATGGAGCAGCAGACGCGCTACTTCGAGCGGAGGCATCCGGAGC
TTGCAGGATCGCCGCGGCTCCGGGCGTATATGCTCCGCATTGGTCTTGACCAACTCTATCAGAGCTTGGT
TGACGGCAATTTCGATGATGCAGCTTGGGCGCAGGGTCGATGCGACGCAATCGTCCGATCCGGAGCCGGG
ACTGTCGGGCGTACACAAATCGCCCGCAGAAGCGCGGCCGTCTGGACCGATGGCTGTGTAGAAGTACTCG
CCGATAGTGGAAACCGACGCCCCAGCACTCGTCCGAGGGCAAAGGAATAGCACGTACTACGAGATTTCGA
TTCCACCGCCGCCTTCTATGAAAGGTTGGGCTTCGGAATCGTTTTCCGGGACGCCGGCTGGATGATCCTC
CAGCGCGGGGATCTCATGCTGGAGTTCTTCGCCCACCCCAACTTGTTTATTGCAGCTTATAATGGTTACA
AATAAAGCAATAGCATCACAAATTTCACAAATAAAGCATTTTTTTCACTGCATTCTAGTTGTGGTTTGTC
CAAACTCATCAATGTATCTTATCATGTCTGTATACCGTCGACCTCTAGCTAGAGCTTGGCGTAATCATGG
TCATAGCTGTTTCCTGTGTGAAATTGTTATCCGCTCACAATTCCACACAACATACGAGCCGGAAGCATAA
AGTGTAAAGCCTGGGGTGCCTAATGAGTGAGCTAACTCACATTAATTGCGTTGCGCTCACTGCCCGCTTT
CCAGTCGGGAAACCTGTCGTGCCAGCTGCATTAATGAATCGGCCAACGCGCGGGGAGAGGCGGTTTGCGT
ATTGGGCGCTCTTCCGCTTCCTCGCTCACTGACTCGCTGCGCTCGGTCGTTCGGCTGCGGCGAGCGGTAT
CAGCTCACTCAAAGGCGGTAATACGGTTATCCACAGAATCAGGGGATAACGCAGGAAAGAACATGTGAGC
AAAAGGCCAGCAAAAGGCCAGGAACCGTAAAAAGGCCGCGTTGCTGGCGTTTTTCCATAGGCTCCGCCCC
CCTGACGAGCATCACAAAAATCGACGCTCAAGTCAGAGGTGGCGAAACCCGACAGGACTATAAAGATACC
AGGCGTTTCCCCCTGGAAGCTCCCTCGTGCGCTCTCCTGTTCCGACCCTGCCGCTTACCGGATACCTGTC
CGCCTTTCTCCCTTCGGGAAGCGTGGCGCTTTCTCATAGCTCACGCTGTAGGTATCTCAGTTCGGTGTAG
GTCGTTCGCTCCAAGCTGGGCTGTGTGCACGAACCCCCCGTTCAGCCCGACCGCTGCGCCTTATCCGGTA
ACTATCGTCTTGAGTCCAACCCGGTAAGACACGACTTATCGCCACTGGCAGCAGCCACTGGTAACAGGAT
TAGCAGAGCGAGGTATGTAGGCGGTGCTACAGAGTTCTTGAAGTGGTGGCCTAACTACGGCTACACTAGA
AGAACAGTATTTGGTATCTGCGCTCTGCTGAAGCCAGTTACCTTCGGAAAAAGAGTTGGTAGCTCTTGAT
CCGGCAAACAAACCACCGCTGGTAGCGGTGGTTTTTTTGTTTGCAAGCAGCAGATTACGCGCAGAAAAAA
AGGATCTCAAGAAGATCCTTTGATCTTTTCTACGGGGTCTGACGCTCAGTGGAACGAAAACTCACGTTAA
GGGATTTTGGTCATGAGATTATCAAAAAGGATCTTCACCTAGATCCTTTTAAATTAAAAATGAAGTTTTA
AATCAATCTAAAGTATATATGAGTAAACTTGGTCTGACAGTTACCAATGCTTAATCAGTGAGGCACCTAT
CTCAGCGATCTGTCTATTTCGTTCATCCATAGTTGCCTGACTCCCCGTCGTGTAGATAACTACGATACGG
GAGGGCTTACCATCTGGCCCCAGTGCTGCAATGATACCGCGAGACCCACGCTCACCGGCTCCAGATTTAT
CAGCAATAAACCAGCCAGCCGGAAGGGCCGAGCGCAGAAGTGGTCCTGCAACTTTATCCGCCTCCATCCA
GTCTATTAATTGTTGCCGGGAAGCTAGAGTAAGTAGTTCGCCAGTTAATAGTTTGCGCAACGTTGTTGCC
ATTGCTACAGGCATCGTGGTGTCACGCTCGTCGTTTGGTATGGCTTCAT
